Addgene plasmid #190005: pPB-PGK-mCherry.OVA(323-339)
Purpose: Piggybac construct for constitutive expression of mCherry and Chicken Ovalbumin OVA323-339 peptide fusion
Depositing lab: Siyuan Zhang. Depositing organization: University of Texas Southwestern Medical Center.
Backbone
  Vector backbone: pPB-PGK-destination
  Backbone manufacturer: Addgene
  Backbone size w/o insert (bp): 9194
  Total vector size (bp): 8337
  Vector type: Mammalian Expression, Synthetic Biology ; PiggyBac
  Selectable markers: Hygromycin
Growth in bacteria
  Bacterial resistance: Ampicillin, 100 μg/mL
  Growth temperature: 37°C
  Growth strain: DH5alpha
  Copy number: High Copy
Gene/Insert
  Gene/Insert name: mCherry.OVA(323-339) (alt name: mCherry, OTII peptide)
  Species: H. sapiens (human), M. musculus (mouse)
  Insert size (bp): 847
  Promoter: CAG
  Tag / fusion protein: OVA(323-339) (C terminal on insert)
  Cloning method: Gateway Cloning
  Sequencing primers: 5′ CCCCGTAATGCAGAAGAAGA
Terms and licenses: Academic/Nonprofit Terms; Industry Terms: Not Available to Industry
How to cite: pPB-PGK-mCherry.OVA(323-339) was a gift from Siyuan Zhang (Addgene plasmid # 190005 ; http://n2t.net/addgene:190005 ; RRID:Addgene_190005)
