[The description below was written by a language model from this plasmid's Addgene catalogue record and pLannotate feature annotations shown in this document.]
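Description:
pPB-PGK-mCherry.OVA(323-339) is a PiggyBac transposon plasmid for constitutive mammalian expression of mCherry fused at its C terminus to the chicken ovalbumin 323-339 peptide, the epitope listed in the record under the alternative name OTII peptide. It was made by Gateway cloning into the pPB-PGK-destination backbone, and the annotated fusion reading frame (mCherry followed directly by a short ovalbumin fragment) sits between attB1 and attB2 sites, as expected for a Gateway expression clone. In bacteria the plasmid is maintained by a high-copy ColE1/pUC-type origin and selected with ampicillin through the AmpR β-lactamase gene. An f1 origin and leftover lac/lacZα and T7 promoter fragments from the cloning backbone are also present.

Despite "PGK" in the name, the catalogue lists CAG as the insert promoter. The feature table agrees, showing a CMV enhancer and the chicken β-actin/rabbit β-globin chimeric intron upstream of the fusion, with a bGH polyadenylation signal downstream. The annotated PGK promoter instead drives a separate, oppositely oriented hygromycin resistance cassette ending in a PGK poly(A) signal, which allows selection of stably modified mammalian cells. Two loxP sites are annotated, one next to the PGK-HygR cassette and one downstream of the bGH poly(A), but the record does not say what they are for.

The PiggyBac terminal repeats are not called in the automated annotation, which derives from a partial NGS record of 8,365 nt, slightly longer than the 8,337 bp catalogue size. Genomic integration would require PiggyBac transposase, for which no coding sequence is annotated here. The design suits making stable, red-fluorescent cell lines that carry a defined model antigen.
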