Features (pLannotate 1.2.2; 29 found; start..end, strand, type, name):
      1..380     +  enhancer       CMV enhancer: human cytomegalovirus immediate early enhancer
    659..1674    +  intron         chimeric intron: chimera between introns from chicken β-actin and rabbit β-globin
   1672..1728    +  CDS            HBB (fragment): HBB_LEPEU - Experimental evidence at protein level: Swiss-Prot protein existence level 1. Involved in oxygen transport from the lung to the various peripheral tissues. From Lepus europaeus (European hare).
   1730..1748    -  misc_feature   MCS (fragment): pBluescript multiple cloning site
   1752..1776    +  protein_bind   attB1: mutant version of attB; recombination site for the Gateway® BP reaction BP Clonase™
   1785..2492    +  CDS            mCherry: mCherry is a basic (constitutively fluorescent) red fluorescent protein published in 2004, derived from Discosoma sp.. It is reported to be a very rapidly-maturing monomer with low acid sensitivity.
   2493..2561    +  CDS            ovalbumin (fragment): chicken ovalbumin
   2566..2590    -  protein_bind   attB2: mutant version of attB; recombination site for the Gateway® BP reaction BP Clonase™
   2635..2651    -  protein_bind   lac operator: The lac repressor binds to the lac operator to inhibit transcription in E. coli. This inhibition can be relieved by adding lactose or isopropyl-β-D-thiogalactopyranoside (IPTG). lac repressor encoded by lacI
   2659..2689    -  promoter       lac promoter: promoter for the E. coli lac operon
   2704..2725    -  protein_bind   CAP binding site: CAP binding activates transcription in the presence of cAMP. E. coli catabolite activator protein
   2738..2777    -  CDS            lacI (fragment): lac repressor; lacI; The lac repressor binds to the lac operator to inhibit transcription in E. coli. This inhibition can be relieved by adding lactose or isopropyl-β-D-thiogalactopyranoside (IPTG).
   2791..3015    +  polyA_signal   bGH poly(A) signal: bovine growth hormone polyadenylation signal
   3019..3040    +  promoter       SV40 promoter (fragment): SV40 enhancer and early promoter
   3092..3125    -  protein_bind   loxP: Cre-mediated recombination occurs in the 8-bp core sequence (GCATACAT). Cre recombinase
   3382..3400    -  promoter       T7 promoter: promoter for bacteriophage T7 RNA polymerase
   3403..3560    +  CDS            lacZα (fragment): LacZα fragment of β-galactosidase; lacZ fragment
   3565..3993    +  rep_origin     f1 ori (sequence partly withheld): f1 bacteriophage origin of replication; arrow indicates direction of (+) strand synthesis
   4046..4150    +  promoter       AmpR promoter: bla
   4151..5011    +  CDS            AmpR: β-lactamase; bla; confers resistance to ampicillin, carbenicillin, and related antibiotics
   5182..5770    +  rep_origin     ori: high-copy-number ColE1/pMB1/pBR322/pUC origin of replication
   5953..6045    +  CDS            lacI (fragment): lac repressor; lacI; The lac repressor binds to the lac operator to inhibit transcription in E. coli. This inhibition can be relieved by adding lactose or isopropyl-β-D-thiogalactopyranoside (IPTG).
   6058..6079    +  protein_bind   CAP binding site: CAP binding activates transcription in the presence of cAMP. E. coli catabolite activator protein
   6094..6124    +  promoter       lac promoter: promoter for the E. coli lac operon
   6132..6148    +  protein_bind   lac operator: The lac repressor binds to the lac operator to inhibit transcription in E. coli. This inhibition can be relieved by adding lactose or isopropyl-β-D-thiogalactopyranoside (IPTG). lac repressor encoded by lacI
   6538..6747    -  polyA_signal   PGK poly(A) signal (fragment): mouse phosphoglycerate kinase 1 polyadenylation signal
   6751..7776    -  CDS            HygR: aminoglycoside phosphotransferase from E. coli; aph(4)-Ia; confers resistance to hygromycin
   7795..8294    -  promoter       PGK promoter: mouse phosphoglycerate kinase 1 promoter
   8317..8350    -  protein_bind   loxP: Cre-mediated recombination occurs in the 8-bp core sequence (GCATACAT). Cre recombinase
>Addgene plasmid #190005 | pPB-PGK-mCherry.OVA(323-339) | addgene full sequence | sequence record 382848 | Addgene Partial NGS Result
GACATTGATTATTGACTAGTTATTAATAGTAATCAATTACGGGGTCATTAGTTCATAGCCCATATATGGA
GTTCCGCGTTACATAACTTACGGTAAATGGCCCGCCTGGCTGACCGCCCAACGACCCCCGCCCATTGACG
TCAATAATGACGTATGTTCCCATAGTAACGCCAATAGGGACTTTCCATTGACGTCAATGGGTGGAGTATT
TACGGTAAACTGCCCACTTGGCAGTACATCAAGTGTATCATATGCCAAGTACGCCCCCTATTGACGTCAA
TGACGGTAAATGGCCCGCCTGGCATTATGCCCAGTACATGACCTTATGGGACTTTCCTACTTGGCAGTAC
ATCTACGTATTAGTCATCGCTATTACCATGGTCGAGGTGAGCCCCACGTTCTGCTTCACTCTCCCCATCT
CCCCCCCCTCCCCACCCCCAATTTTGTATTTATTTATTTTTTAATTATTTTGTGCAGCGATGGGGGCGGG
GGGGGGGGGGGNSGCGCGCCRGGSGGGGSGGGGSGGGGSGRGGGGSGGGGSGGGGSGRGGSGGRGAGGTG
CGGCGGCAGCCAATCAGAGCGGCGCGCTCCGAAAGTTTCCTTTTATGGCGAGGCGGCGGCGGCGGCGGCC
CTATAAAAAGCGAAGCGCGCGGCGGGCGGGAGTCGCTGCGCGCTGCCTTCGCCCCGTGCCCCGCTCCGCC
GCCGCCTCGCGCCGCCCGCCCCGGCTCTGACTGACCGCGTTACTCCCACAGGTGAGCGGGCGGGACGGCC
CTTCTCCTCCGGGCTGTAATTAGCGCTTGGTTTAATGACGGCTTGTTTCTTTTCTGTGGCTGCGTGAAAG
CCTTGAGGGGCTCCGGGAGGGCCCTTTGTGCGGGGGGAGCGGCTCGGGGGGTGCGTGCGTGTGTGTGTGC
GTGGGGAGCGCCGCGTGCGGCTCCGCGCTGCCCGGCGGCTGTGAGCGCTGCGGGCGCGGCGCGGGGCTTT
GTGCGCTCCGCAGTGTGCGCGAGGGGAGCGCGGCCGGGGGCGGTGCCCCGCGGTGCGGGGGGGCTGCGAG
GGGAACAAAGGCTGCGTGCGGGGTGTGTGCGTGGGGGGGTGAGCAGGGGGTGTGGGCGCGTCGGTCGGGC
TGCAACCCCCCCTGCACCCCCCTCCCCGAGTTGCTGAGCACGGCCCGGCTTCGGGTGCGGGGCTCCGTAC
GGGGCGTGGCGCGGGGCTCGCCGTGCCGGGCGGGGGGTGGCGGCAGGTGGGGGTGCCGGGCGGGGCGGGG
CCGCCTCGGGCCGGGGRGGGCTCGGGGGRGGGGCGCGGCGGCCCCCGGAGCGCCGGCGGCTGTCGAGGCG
CGGCGAGCCGCAGCCATTGCCTTTTATGGTAATCGTGCGAGAGGGCGCAGGGACTTCCTTTGTCCCAAAT
CTGTGCGGAGCCGAAATCTGGGAGGCGCCGCCGCACCCCCTCTAGCGGGCGCGGGGCGAAGCGGTGCGGC
GCCGGCAGGAAGGAAATGGGCGGGGAGGGCCTTCGTGCGTCGCCGCGCCGCCGTCCCCTTCTCCCTCTCC
AGCCTCGGGGCTGTCCGCGGGGGGACGGCTGCCTTCGGGGGGGACGGGGCAGGGCGGGGTTCGGCTTCTG
GCGTGTGACCGGCGGCTCTAGAGCCTCTGCTAACCATGTTCATGCCTTCTTCTTTTTCCTACAGCTCCTG
GGCAACGTGCTGGTTATTGTGCTGTCTCATCATTTTGGCAAAGAATTCCTCGACGGTATCGATAAGCTAT
CACAAGTTTGTACAAAAAAGCAGGCTTCGCCACCATGGTGAGCAAGGGCGAGGAGGATAACATGGCCATC
ATCAAGGAGTTCATGCGCTTCAAGGTGCACATGGAGGGCTCCGTGAACGGCCACGAGTTCGAGATCGAGG
GCGAGGGCGAGGGCCGCCCCTACGAGGGCACCCAGACCGCCAAGCTGAAGGTGACCAAGGGTGGCCCCCT
GCCCTTCGCCTGGGACATCCTGTCCCCTCAGTTCATGTACGGCTCCAAGGCCTACGTGAAGCACCCCGCC
GACATCCCCGACTACTTGAAGCTGTCCTTCCCCGAGGGCTTCAAGTGGGAGCGCGTGATGAACTTCGAGG
ACGGCGGCGTGGTGACCGTGACCCAGGACTCCTCCCTGCAGGACGGCGAGTTCATCTACAAGGTGAAGCT
GCGCGGCACCAACTTCCCCTCCGACGGCCCCGTAATGCAGAAGAAGACCATGGGCTGGGAGGCCTCCTCC
GAGCGGATGTACCCCGAGGACGGCGCCCTGAAGGGCGAGATCAAGCAGAGGCTGAAGCTGAAGGACGGCG
GCCACTACGACGCTGAGGTCAAGACCACCTACAAGGCCAAGAAGCCCGTGCAGCTGCCCGGCGCCTACAA
CGTCAACATCAAGTTGGACATCACCTCCCACAACGAGGACTACACCATCGTGGAACAGTACGAACGCGCC
GAGGGCCGCCACTCCACCGGCGGCATGGACGAGCTGTACAAGTCAGCAGAGAGCCTGAAGATATCTCAAG
CTGTCCATGCAGCACATGCAGAAATCAATGAAGCAGGCAGATAAGACCCAGCTTTCTTGTACAAAGTGGT
GATAGCTTGGCGTAATCATGGTCATAGCTGTTTCCTGTGTGAAATTGTTATCCGCTCACAATTCCACACA
ACATACGAGCCGGAAGCATAAAGTGTAAAGCCTGGGGTGCCTAATGAGTGAGCTAACTCACATTAATTGC
GTTGCGCTCACTGCCCGCTTTCCAGTCGGGAAACCTGTCGTGCCAGCGGATCAGCCTCGACTGTGCCTTC
TAGTTGCCAGCCATCTGTTGTTTGCCCCTCCCCCGTGCCTTCCTTGACCCTGGAAGGTGCCACTCCCACT
GTCCTTTCCTAATAAAATGAGGAAATTGCATCGCATTGTCTGAGTAGGTGTCATTCTATTCTGGGGGGTG
GGGTGGGGCAGGACAGCAAGGGGGAGGATTGGGAAGACAATAGCAGGCATGCTGGGGATGCGGTGGGCTC
TATGGCTTCTGAGGCGGAAAGAACCAGCTGGGGCTCGAGATCCACTAGTTCTAGCCTCGAGGCTAGAGCG
GCCGCGTCGAGATAACTTCGTATAATGTATGCTATACGAAGTTATGTTTTGTTACTTTATAGAAGAAATT
TTGAGTTTTTGTTTTTTTTTAATAAATAAATAAACATAAATAAATTGTTTGTTGAATTTATTATTAGTAT
GTAAGTGTAAATATAATAAAACTTAATATCTATTCAAATTAATAAATAAACCTCGATATACAGACCGATA
AAACACATGCGTCAATTTTACGCATGATTATCTTTAACGTACGTCACAATATGAYTATCTTTCTAGGGTT
AARGWRCNCCARYTYKNNNNCCCTATAGTGAGTCGTATTACAATTCACTGGCCGTCGTTTTACAACGTCG
TGACTGGGAAAACCCTGGCGTTACCCAACTTAATCGCCTTGCAGCACATCCCCCTTTCGCCAGCTGGCGT
AATAGCGAAGAGGCCCGCACCGATCGCCCTTCCCAACAGTTGCGCAGCCTGAATGGCGAATGGG
[124 nt withheld, positions 3565-3688]
C
[91 nt withheld, positions 3690-3780]
A
[49 nt withheld, positions 3782-3830]
CCTTTGACGTTGGAGTCCACGTTCTTT
[37 nt withheld, positions 3858-3894]
ACCCTATCTCGGTCTATTCTTTTGATTTATAAGGGATTTTGCCGATTTCGGCCTATTGGTTAAAAAATGA
GCTGATTTAACAAAAATTTAACGCGAATTTTAACAAAATATTAACGCTTACAATTTAGGTGGCACTTTTC
GGGGAAATGTGCGCGGAACCCCTATTTGTTTATTTTTCTAAATACATTCAAATATGTATCCGCTCATGAG
ACAATAACCCTGATAAATGCTTCAATAATATTGAAAAAGGAAGAGTATGAGTATTCAACATTTCCGTGTC
GCCCTTATTCCCTTTTTTGCGGCATTTTGCCTTCCTGTTTTTGCTCACCCAGAAACGCTGGTGAAAGTAA
AAGATGCTGAAGATCAGTTGGGTGCACGAGTGGGTTACATCGAACTGGATCTCAACAGCGGTAAGATCCT
TGAGAGTTTTCGCCCCGAAGAACGTTTTCCAATGATGAGCACTTTTAAAGTTCTGCTATGTGGCGCGGTA
TTATCCCGTATTGACGCCGGGCAAGAGCAACTCGGTCGCCGCATACACTATTCTCAGAATGACTTGGTTG
AGTACTCACCAGTCACAGAAAAGCATCTTACGGATGGCATGACAGTAAGAGAATTATGCAGTGCTGCCAT
AACCATGAGTGATAACACTGCGGCCAACTTACTTCTGACAACGATCGGAGGACCGAAGGAGCTAACCGCT
TTTTTGCACAACATGGGGGATCATGTAACTCGCCTTGATCGTTGGGAACCGGAGCTGAATGAAGCCATAC
CAAACGACGAGCGTGACACCACGATGCCTGTAGCAATGGCAACAACGTTGCGCAAACTATTAACTGGCGA
ACTACTTACTCTAGCTTCCCGGCAACAATTAATAGACTGGATGGAGGCGGATAAAGTTGCAGGACCACTT
CTGCGCTCGGCCCTTCCGGCTGGCTGGTTTATTGCTGATAAATCTGGAGCCGGTGAGCGTGGGTCTCGCG
GTATCATTGCAGCACTGGGGCCAGATGGTAAGCCCTCCCGTATCGTAGTTATCTACACGACGGGGAGTCA
GGCAACTATGGATGAACGAAATAGACAGATCGCTGAGATAGGTGCCTCACTGATTAAGCATTGGTAACTG
TCAGACCAAGTTTACTCATATATACTTTAGATTGATTTAAAACTTCATTTTTAATTTAAAAGGATCTAGG
TGAAGATCCTTTTTGATAATCTCATGACCAAAATCCCTTAACGTGAGTTTTCGTTCCACTGAGCGTCAGA
CCCCGTAGAAAAGATCAAAGGATCTTCTTGAGATCCTTTTTTTCTGCGCGTAATCTGCTGCTTGCAAACA
AAAAAACCACCGCTACCAGCGGTGGTTTGTTTGCCGGATCAAGAGCTACCAACTCTTTTTCCGAAGGTAA
CTGGCTTCAGCAGAGCGCAGATACCAAATACTGTTCTTCTAGTGTAGCCGTAGTTAGGCCACCACTTCAA
GAACTCTGTAGCACCGCCTACATACCTCGCTCTGCTAATCCTGTTACCAGTGGCTGCTGCCAGTGGCGAT
AAGTCGTGTCTTACCGGGTTGGACTCAAGACGATAGTTACCGGATAAGGCGCAGCGGTCGGGCTGAACGG
GGGGTTCGTGCACACAGCCCAGCTTGGAGCGAACGACCTACACCGAACTGAGATACCTACAGCGTGAGCT
ATGAGAAAGCGCCACGCTTCCCGAAGGGAGAAAGGCGGACAGGTATCCGGTAAGCGGCAGGGTCGGAACA
GGAGAGCGCACGAGGGAGCTTCCAGGGGGAAACGCCTGGTATCTTTATAGTCCTGTCGGGTTTCGCCACC
TCTGACTTGAGCGTCGATTTTTGTGATGCTCGTCAGGGGGGCGGAGCCTATGGAAAAACGCCAGCAACGC
GGCCTTTTTACGGTTCCTGGCCTTTTGCTGGCCTTTTGCTCACATGTTCTTTCCTGCGTTATCCCCTGAT
TCTGTGGATAACCGTATTACCGCCTTTGAGTGAGCTGATACCGCTCGCCGCAGCCGAACGACCGAGCGCA
GCGAGTCAGTGAGCGAGGAAGCGGAAGAGCGCCCAATACGCAAACCGCCTCTCCCCGCGCGTTGGCCGAT
TCATTAATGCAGCTGGCACGACAGGTTTCCCGACTGGAAAGCGGGCAGTGAGCGCAACGCAATTAATGTG
AGTTAGCTCACTCATTAGGCACCCCAGGCTTTACACTTTATGCTTCCGGCTCGTATGTTGTGTGGAATTG
TGAGCGGATAACAATTTCACACAGGAAACAGCTATGACCATGATTACGCCAAGCTCGAAATTAACCCTCA
CTAWAGGGMRMAWNNNNTGGNGYWCYTTAACCCTAGAAAGATAGTCTGCGTAAAATTGACGCATGCATTC
TTGAAATATTGCTCTCTCTTTCTAAATAGCGCGAATCCGTCGCTGTGCATTTAGGACATCTCAGTCGCCG
CTTGGAGCTCCCGTGAGGCGTGCTTGTCAATGCGGTAAGTGTCACTGATTTTGAACTATAACGACCGCGT
GAGTCAAAATGACGCATGATTATCTTTTACGTGACTTTTAAGATTTAACTCATACGATAATTATATTGTT
ATTTCATGTTCTACTTACGTGATAACTTATTATATATATATTTTCTTGTTATAGATATCCAACTATGAAA
CATTATCATAAAGCAATAGTAAAGAGCCTTCAGTAAAGAGCAGGCATTTATCTAATCCCACCCCACCCCC
ACCCCCGTAGCTCCAATCCTTCCATTCAAAATGTAGGTACTCTGTTCTCACCCTTCTTAACAAAGTATGA
CAGGAAAAACTTCCATGTGGACATCTTTATTGTTTAATAGATCATCAATTTCTCGACTATTCCTTTGCCC
TCGGACGAGTGCTGGGGCGTCGGTTTCCACTATCGGCGAGTACTTCTACACAGCCATCGGTCCAGACGGC
CGCGCTTCTGCGGGCGATTTGTGTACGCCCGACAGTCCCGGCTCCGGATCGGACGATTGCGTCGCATCGA
CCCTGCGCCCAAGCTGCATCATCGAAATTGCCGTCAACCAAGCTCTGATAGAGTTGGTCAAGACCAATGC
GGAGCATATACGCCCGGAGCCGCGGCGATCCTGCAAGCTCCGGATGCCTCCGCTCGAAGTAGCGCGTCTG
CTGCTCCATACAAGCCAACCACGGCCTCCAGAAGAAGATGTTGGCGACCTCGTATTGGGAATCCCCGAAC
ATCGCCTCGCTCCAGTCAATGACCGCTGTTATGCGGCCATTGTCCGTCAGGACATTGTTGGAGCCGAAAT
CCGCGTGCACGAGGTGCCGGACTTCGGGGCAGTCCTCGGCCCAAAGCATCAGCTCATCGAGAGCCTGCGC
GACGGACGCACTGACGGTGTCGTCCATCACAGTTTGCCAGTGATACACATGGGGATCAGCAATCGCGCAT
ATGAAATCACGCCATGTAGTGTATTGACCGATTCCTTGCGGTCCGAATGGGCCGAACCCGCTCGTCTGGC
TAAGATCGGCCGCAGCGATCGCATCCATGGCCTCCGCGACCGGCTGCAGAACAGCGGGCAGTTCGGTTTC
AGGCAGGTCTTGCAACGTGACACCCTGTGCACGGCGGGAGATGCAATAGGTCAGGCTCTCGCTGAATTCC
CCAATGTCAAGCACTTCCGGAATCGGGAGCGCGGCCGATGCAAAGTGCCGATAAACATAACGATCTTTGT
AGAAACCATCGGCGCAGCTATTTACCCGCAGGACATATCCACGCCCTCCTACATCGAAGCTGAAAGCACG
AGATTCTTCGCCCTCCGAGAGCTGCATCAGGTCGGAGACGCTGTCGAACTTTTCGATCAGAAACTTCTCG
ACAGACGTCGCGGTGAGTTCAGGCTTTTTCATGGTGGCGGCTGGATCGGTCGAAAGGCCCGGAGATGAGG
AAGAGGAGAACAGCGCGGCAGACGTGCGCTTTTGAAGCGTGCAGAATGCCGGGCCTCCGGAGGACCTTCG
GGCGCCCGCCCCGCCCCTGAGCCCGCCCCTGAGCCCGCCCCCGGACCCACCCCTTCCCAGCCTCTGAGCC
CAGAAAGCGAAGGAGCAAAGCTGCTATTGGCCGCTGCCCCAAAGGCCTACCCGCTTCCATTGCTCAGCGG
TGCTGTCCATCTGCACGAGACTAGTGAGACGTGCTACTTCCATTTGTCACGTCCTGCACGACGCGAGCTG
CGGGGCGGGGGGGAACTTCCTGACTAGGGGAGGAGTAGAAGGTGGCGCGAAGGGGCCACCAAAGAACGGA
GCCGGTTGGCGCCTACCGGTGGATGTGGAATGTGTGCGAGGCCAGAGGCCACTTGTGTAGCGCCAAGTGC
CCAGCGGGGCTGCTAAAGCGCATGCTCCAGACTGCCTTGGGAAAAGCGCCTCCCCTACCCGGTAGAATTC
ATCGATGATATCATAACTTCGTATAATGTATGCTATACGAAGTTATGCGGCCCTCGAGGTC
